>Addgene plasmid #76041 | MAP2K6 gRNA (BRDN0001147036) | addgene full sequence | sequence record 185066 | Addgene Assembled Sequence
CCCGGGTGCAAAGATGGATAAAGTTTTAAACAGAGAGGAATCTTTGCAGCTAATGGACCTTCTAGGTCTT
GAAAGGAGTGGGAATTGGCTCCGGTGCCCGTCAGTGGGCAGAGCGCACATCGCCCACAGTCCCCGAGAAG
TTGGGGGGAGGGGTCGGCAATTGATCCGGTGCCTAGAGAAGGTGGCGCGGGGTAAACTGGGAAAGTGATG
TCGTGTACTGGCTCCGCCTTTTTCCCGAGGGTGGGGGAGAACCGTATATAAGTGCAGTAGTCGCCGTGAA
CGTTCTTTTTCGCAACGGGTTTGCCGCCAGAACACAGGTAAGTGCCGTGTGTGGTTCCCGCGGGCCTGGC
CTCTTTACGGGTTATGGCCCTTGCGTGCCTTGAATTACTTCCACCTGGCTGCAGTACGTGATTCTTGATC
CCGAGCTTCGGGTTGGAAGTGGGTGGGAGAGTTCGAGGCCTTGCGCTTAAGGAGCCCCTTCGCCTCGTGC
TTGAGTTGAGGCCTGGCCTGGGCGCTGGGGCCGCCGCGTGCGAATCTGGTGGCACCTTCGCGCCTGTCTC
GCTGCTTTCGATAAGTCTCTAGCCATTTAAAATTTTTGATGACCTGCTGCGACGCTTTTTTTCTGGCAAG
ATAGTCTTGTAAATGCGGGCCAAGATCTGCACACTGGTATTTCGGTTTTTGGGGCCGCGGGCGGCGACGG
GGCCCGTGCGTCCCAGCGCACATGTTCGGCGAGGCGGGGCCTGCGAGCGCGGCCACCGAGAATCGGACGG
GGGTAGTCTCAAGCTGGCCGGCCTGCTCTGGTGCCTGGCCTCGCGCCGCCGTGTATCGCCCCGCCCTGGG
CGGCAAGGCTGGCCCGGTCGGCACCAGTTGCGTGAGCGGAAAGATGGCCGCTTCCCGGCCCTGCTGCAGG
GAGCTCAAAATGGAGGACGCGGCGCTCGGGAGAGCGGGCGGGTGAGTCACCCACACAAAGGAAAAGGGCC
TTTCCGTCCTCAGCCGTCGCTTCATGTGACTCCACGGAGTACCGGGCGCCGTCCAGGCACCTCGATTAGT
TCTCGAGCTTTTGGAGTACGTCGTCTTTAGGTTGGGGGGAGGGGTTTTATGCGATGGAGTTTCCCCACAC
TGAGTGGGTGGAGACTGAAGTTAGGCCAGCTTGGCACTTGATGTAATTCTCCTTGGAATTTGCCCTTTTT
GAGTTTGGATCTTGGTTCATTCTCAAGCCTCAGACAGTGGTTCAAAGTTTTTTTCTTCCATTTCAGGTGT
CGTGACGTACGGCCACCATGACCGAGTACAAGCCCACGGTGCGCCTCGCCACCCGCGACGACGTCCCCAG
GGCCGTACGCACCCTCGCCGCCGCGTTCGCCGACTACCCCGCCACGCGCCACACCGTCGATCCGGACCGC
CACATCGAGCGGGTCACCGAGCTGCAAGAACTCTTCCTCACGCGCGTCGGGCTCGACATCGGCAAGGTGT
GGGTCGCGGACGACGGCGCCGCCGTGGCGGTCTGGACCACGCCGGAGAGCGTCGAAGCGGGGGCGGTGTT
CGCCGAGATCGGCCCGCGCATGGCCGAGTTGAGCGGTTCCCGGCTGGCCGCGCAGCAACAGATGGAAGGC
CTCCTGGCGCCGCACCGGCCCAAGGAGCCCGCGTGGTTCCTGGCCACCGTCGGAGTCTCGCCCGACCACC
AGGGCAAGGGTCTGGGCAGCGCCGTCGTGCTCCCCGGAGTGGAGGCGGCCGAGCGCGCCGGGGTGCCCGC
CTTCCTGGAGACCTCCGCGCCCCGCAACCTCCCCTTCTACGAGCGGCTCGGCTTCACCGTCACCGCCGAC
GTCGAGGTGCCCGAAGGACCGCGCACCTGGTGCATGACCCGCAAGCCCGGTGCCTGAACGCGTTAAGTCG
ACAATCAACCTCTGGATTACAAAATTTGTGAAAGATTGACTGGTATTCTTAACTATGTTGCTCCTTTTAC
GCTATGTGGATACGCTGCTTTAATGCCTTTGTATCATGCTATTGCTTCCCGTATGGCTTTCATTTTCTCC
TCCTTGTATAAATCCTGGTTGCTGTCTCTTTATGAGGAGTTGTGGCCCGTTGTCAGGCAACGTGGCGTGG
TGTGCACTGTGTTTGCTGACGCAACCCCCACTGGTTGGGGCATTGCCACCACCTGTCAGCTCCTTTCCGG
GACTTTCGCTTTCCCCCTCCCTATTGCCACGGCGGAACTCATCGCCGCCTGCCTTGCCCGCTGCTGGACA
GGGGCTCGGCTGTTGGGCACTGACAATTCCGTGGTGTTGTCGGGGAAATCATCGTCCTTTCCTTGGCTGC
TCGCCTGTGTTGCCACCTGGATTCTGCGCGGGACGTCCTTCTGCTACGTCCCTTCGGCCCTCAATCCAGC
GGACCTTCCTTCCCGCGGCCTGCTGCCGGCTCTGCGGCCTCTTCCGCGTCTTCGCCTTCGCCCTCAGACG
AGTCGGATCTCCCTTTGGGCCGCCTCCCCGCGTCGACTTTAAGACCAATGACTTACAAGGCAGCTGTAGA
TCTTAGCCACTTTTTAAAAGAAAAGGGGGGACTGGAAGGGCTAATTCACTCCCAACGAAGACAAGATCTG
CTTTTTGCTTGTACTGGGTCTCTCTGGTTAGACCAGATCTGAGCCTGGGAGCTCTCTGGCTAACTAGGGA
ACCCACTGCTTAAGCCTCAATAAAGCTTGCCTTGAGTGCTTCAAGTAGTGTGTGCCCGTCTGTTGTGTGA
CTCTGGTAACTAGAGATCCCTCAGACCCTTTTAGTCAGTGTGGAAAATCTCTAGCAGTACGTATAGTAGT
TCATGTCATCTTATTATTCAGTATTTATAACTTGCAAAGAAATGAATATCAGAGAGTGAGAGGAACTTGT
TTATTGCAGCTTATAATGGTTACAAATAAAGCAATAGCATCACAAATTTCACAAATAAAGCATTTTTTTC
ACTGCATTCTAGTTGTGGTTTGTCCAAACTCATCAATGTATCTTATCATGTCTGGCTCTAGCTATCCCGC
CCCTAACTCCGCCCATCCCGCCCCTAACTCCGCCCAGTTCCGCCCATTCTCCGCCCCATGGCTGACTAAT
TTTTTTTATTTATGCAGAGGCCGAGGCCGCCTCGGCCTCTGAGCTATTCCAGAAGTAGTGAGGAGGCTTT
TTTGGAGGCCTAGGGACGTACCCAATTCGCCCTATAGTGAGTCGTATTACGCGCGCTCACTGGCCGTCGT
TTTACAACGTCGTGACTGGGAAAACCCTGGCGTTACCCAACTTAATCGCCTTGCAGCACATCCCCCTTTC
GCCAGCTGGCGTAATAGCGAAGAGGCCCGCACCGATCGCCCTTCCCAACAGTTGCGCAGCCTGAATGGCG
AATGGG
[124 nt withheld, positions 3367-3490]
C
[91 nt withheld, positions 3492-3582]
A
[49 nt withheld, positions 3584-3632]
CCTTTGACGTTGGAGTCCACGTTCTTT
[37 nt withheld, positions 3660-3696]
ACCCTATCTCGGTCTATTCTTTTGATTTATAAGGGATTTTGCCGATTTCGGCCTATTGGTTAAAAAATGA
GCTGATTTAACAAAAATTTAACGCGAATTTTAACAAAATATTAACGCTTACAATTTAGGTGGCACTTTTC
GGGGAAATGTGCGCGGAACCCCTATTTGTTTATTTTTCTAAATACATTCAAATATGTATCCGCTCATGAG
ACAATAACCCTGATAAATGCTTCAATAATATTGAAAAAGGAAGAGTATGAGTATTCAACATTTCCGTGTC
GCCCTTATTCCCTTTTTTGCGGCATTTTGCCTTCCTGTTTTTGCTCACCCAGAAACGCTGGTGAAAGTAA
AAGATGCTGAAGATCAGTTGGGTGCACGAGTGGGTTACATCGAACTGGATCTCAACAGCGGTAAGATCCT
TGAGAGTTTTCGCCCCGAAGAACGTTTTCCAATGATGAGCACTTTTAAAGTTCTGCTATGTGGCGCGGTA
TTATCCCGTATTGACGCCGGGCAAGAGCAACTCGGTCGCCGCATACACTATTCTCAGAATGACTTGGTTG
AGTACTCACCAGTCACAGAAAAGCATCTTACGGATGGCATGACAGTAAGAGAATTATGCAGTGCTGCCAT
AACCATGAGTGATAACACTGCGGCCAACTTACTTCTGACAACGATCGGAGGACCGAAGGAGCTAACCGCT
TTTTTGCACAACATGGGGGATCATGTAACTCGCCTTGATCGTTGGGAACCGGAGCTGAATGAAGCCATAC
CAAACGACGAGCGTGACACCACGATGCCTGTAGCAATGGCAACAACGTTGCGCAAACTATTAACTGGCGA
ACTACTTACTCTAGCTTCCCGGCAACAATTAATAGACTGGATGGAGGCGGATAAAGTTGCAGGACCACTT
CTGCGCTCGGCCCTTCCGGCTGGCTGGTTTATTGCTGATAAATCTGGAGCCGGTGAGCGTGGGTCTCGCG
GTATCATTGCAGCACTGGGGCCAGATGGTAAGCCCTCCCGTATCGTAGTTATCTACACGACGGGGAGTCA
GGCAACTATGGATGAACGAAATAGACAGATCGCTGAGATAGGTGCCTCACTGATTAAGCATTGGTAACTG
TCAGACCAAGTTTACTCATATATACTTTAGATTGATTTAAAACTTCATTTTTAATTTAAAAGGATCTAGG
TGAAGATCCTTTTTGATAATCTCATGACCAAAATCCCTTAACGTGAGTTTTCGTTCCACTGAGCGTCAGA
CCCCGTAGAAAAGATCAAAGGATCTTCTTGAGATCCTTTTTTTCTGCGCGTAATCTGCTGCTTGCAAACA
AAAAAACCACCGCTACCAGCGGTGGTTTGTTTGCCGGATCAAGAGCTACCAACTCTTTTTCCGAAGGTAA
CTGGCTTCAGCAGAGCGCAGATACCAAATACTGTTCTTCTAGTGTAGCCGTAGTTAGGCCACCACTTCAA
GAACTCTGTAGCACCGCCTACATACCTCGCTCTGCTAATCCTGTTACCAGTGGCTGCTGCCAGTGGCGAT
AAGTCGTGTCTTACCGGGTTGGACTCAAGACGATAGTTACCGGATAAGGCGCAGCGGTCGGGCTGAACGG
GGGGTTCGTGCACACAGCCCAGCTTGGAGCGAACGACCTACACCGAACTGAGATACCTACAGCGTGAGCT
ATGAGAAAGCGCCACGCTTCCCGAAGGGAGAAAGGCGGACAGGTATCCGGTAAGCGGCAGGGTCGGAACA
GGAGAGCGCACGAGGGAGCTTCCAGGGGGAAACGCCTGGTATCTTTATAGTCCTGTCGGGTTTCGCCACC
TCTGACTTGAGCGTCGATTTTTGTGATGCTCGTCAGGGGGGCGGAGCCTATGGAAAAACGCCAGCAACGC
GGCCTTTTTACGGTTCCTGGCCTTTTGCTGGCCTTTTGCTCACATGTTCTTTCCTGCGTTATCCCCTGAT
TCTGTGGATAACCGTATTACCGCCTTTGAGTGAGCTGATACCGCTCGCCGCAGCCGAACGACCGAGCGCA
GCGAGTCAGTGAGCGAGGAAGCGGAAGAGCGCCCAATACGCAAACCGCCTCTCCCCGCGCGTTGGCCGAT
TCATTAATGCAGCTGGCACGACAGGTTTCCCGACTGGAAAGCGGGCAGTGAGCGCAACGCAATTAATGTG
AGTTAGCTCACTCATTAGGCACCCCAGGCTTTACACTTTATGCTTCCGGCTCGTATGTTGTGTGGAATTG
TGAGCGGATAACAATTTCACACAGGAAACAGCTATGACCATGATTACGCCAAGCGCGCAATTAACCCTCA
CTAAAGGGAACAAAAGCTGGAGCTGCAAGCTTAATGTAGTCTTATGCAATACTCTTGTAGTCTTGCAACA
TGGTAACGATGAGTTAGCAACATGCCTTACAAGGAGAGAAAAAGCACCGTGCATGCCGATTGGTGGAAGT
AAGGTGGTACGATCGTGCCTTATTAGGAAGGCAACAGACGGGTCTGACATGGATTGGACGAACCACTGAA
TTGCCGCATTGCAGAGATATTGTATTTAAGTGCCTAGCTCGATACATAAACGGGTCTCTCTGGTTAGACC
AGATCTGAGCCTGGGAGCTCTCTGGCTAACTAGGGAACCCACTGCTTAAGCCTCAATAAAGCTTGCCTTG
AGTGCTTCAAGTAGTGTGTGCCCGTCTGTTGTGTGACTCTGGTAACTAGAGATCCCTCAGACCCTTTTAG
TCAGTGTGGAAAATCTCTAGCAGTGGCGCCCGAACAGGGACTTGAAAGCGAAAGGGAAACCAGAGGAGCT
CTCTCGACGCAGGACTCGGCTTGCTGAAGCGCGCACGGCAAGAGGCGAGGGGCGGCGACTGGTGAGTACG
CCAAAAATTTTGACTAGCGGAGGCTAGAAGGAGAGAGATGGGTGCGAGAGCGTCAGTATTAAGCGGGGGA
GAATTAGATCGCGATGGGAAAAAATTCGGTTAAGGCCAGGGGGAAAGAAAAAATATAAATTAAAACATAT
AGTATGGGCAAGCAGGGAGCTAGAACGATTCGCAGTTAATCCTGGCCTGTTAGAAACATCAGAAGGCTGT
AGACAAATACTGGGACAGCTACAACCATCCCTTCAGACAGGATCAGAAGAACTTAGATCATTATATAATA
CAGTAGCAACCCTCTATTGTGTGCATCAAAGGATAGAGATAAAAGACACCAAGGAAGCTTTAGACAAGAT
AGAGGAAGAGCAAAACAAAAGTAAGACCACCGCACAGCAAGCGGCCGCTGATCTTCAGACCTGGAGGAGG
AGATATGAGGGACAATTGGAGAAGTGAATTATATAAATATAAAGTAGTAAAAATTGAACCATTAGGAGTA
GCACCCACCAAGGCAAAGAGAAGAGTGGTGCAGAGAGAAAAAAGAGCAGTGGGAATAGGAGCTTTGTTCC
TTGGGTTCTTGGGAGCAGCAGGAAGCACTATGGGCGCAGCGTCAATGACGCTGACGGTACAGGCCAGACA
ATTATTGTCTGGTATAGTGCAGCAGCAGAACAATTTGCTGAGGGCTATTGAGGCGCAACAGCATCTGTTG
CAACTCACAGTCTGGGGCATCAAGCAGCTCCAGGCAAGAATCCTGGCTGTGGAAAGATACCTAAAGGATC
AACAGCTCCTGGGGATTTGGGGTTGCTCTGGAAAACTCATTTGCACCACTGCTGTGCCTTGGAATGCTAG
TTGGAGTAATAAATCTCTGGAACAGATTTGGAATCACACGACCTGGATGGAGTGGGACAGAGAAATTAAC
AATTACACAAGCTTAATACACTCCTTAATTGAAGAATCGCAAAACCAGCAAGAAAAGAATGAACAAGAAT
TATTGGAATTAGATAAATGGGCAAGTTTGTGGAATTGGTTTAACATAACAAATTGGCTGTGGTATATAAA
ATTATTCATAATGATAGTAGGAGGCTTGGTAGGTTTAAGAATAGTTTTTGCTGTACTTTCTATAGTGAAT
AGAGTTAGGCAGGGATATTCACCATTATCGTTTCAGACCCACCTCCCAACCCCGAGGGGACCCAGAGAGG
GCCTATTTCCCATGATTCCTTCATATTTGCATATACGATACAAGGCTGTTAGAGAGATAATTAGAATTAA
TTTGACTGTAAACACAAAGATATTAGTACAAAATACGTGACGTAGAAAGTAATAATTTCTTGGGTAGTTT
GCAGTTTTAAAATTATGTTTTAAAATGGACTATCATATGCTTACCGTAACTTGAAAGTATTTCGATTTCT
TGGCTTTATATATCTTGTGGAAAGGACGAAACACCGTAAAGGCCAGACAATTCCAGGTTTTAGAGCTAGA
AATAGCAAGTTAAAATAAGGCTAGTCCGTTATCAACTTGAAAAAGTGGCACCGAGTCGGTGCTTTTTTAA
GCTTGGCGTAACTAGATCTTGAGACAAATGGCAGTATTCATCCACAATTTTAAAAGAAAAGGGGGGATTG
GGGGGTACAGTGCAGGGGAAAGAATAGTAGACATAATAGCAACAGACATACAAACTAAAGAATTACAAAA
ACAAATTACAAAAATTCAAAATTTTCGGGTTTATTACAGGGACAGCAGAGATCCACTTTGGCGCCGGCTC
GAGGGGG
Features (pLannotate 1.2.2; 29 found; start..end, strand, type, name):
     14..80      +  CDS            small t antigen (fragment): SV40 (simian virus 40) small t antigen
    106..317     +  promoter       EF-1α core promoter: core promoter for human elongation factor EF-1α
    318..1256    +  intron         EF-1α intron A: intron upstream of the start codon of human EF-1α
   1278..1877    +  CDS            PuroR (fragment): puromycin N-acetyltransferase; pac from Streptomyces; confers resistance to puromycin
   1893..2481    +  misc_feature   WPRE: woodchuck hepatitis virus posttranscriptional regulatory element
   2532..2551    +  misc_feature   cPPT/CTS (fragment): central polypurine tract and central termination sequence of HIV-1
   2553..2786    +  LTR            3' LTR (ΔU3): self-inactivating 3' long terminal repeat (LTR) from HIV-1
   2864..2985    +  polyA_signal   SV40 poly(A) signal: SV40 polyadenylation signal
   3025..3160    +  rep_origin     SV40 ori: SV40 origin of replication
   3181..3199    -  promoter       T7 promoter: promoter for bacteriophage T7 RNA polymerase
   3207..3362    +  CDS            lacZα (fragment): LacZα fragment of β-galactosidase; lacZ fragment
   3367..3795    +  rep_origin     f1 ori (sequence partly withheld): f1 bacteriophage origin of replication; arrow indicates direction of (+) strand synthesis
   3848..3952    +  promoter       AmpR promoter: bla
   3953..4813    +  CDS            AmpR: β-lactamase; bla; confers resistance to ampicillin, carbenicillin, and related antibiotics
   4984..5572    +  rep_origin     ori: high-copy-number ColE1/pMB1/pBR322/pUC origin of replication
   5755..5847    +  CDS            lacI (fragment): lac repressor; lacI; The lac repressor binds to the lac operator to inhibit transcription in E. coli. This inhibition can be relieved by adding lactose or isopropyl-β-D-thiogalactopyranoside (IPTG).
   5860..5881    +  protein_bind   CAP binding site: CAP binding activates transcription in the presence of cAMP. E. coli catabolite activator protein
   5896..5926    +  promoter       lac promoter: promoter for the E. coli lac operon
   5934..5950    +  protein_bind   lac operator: The lac repressor binds to the lac operator to inhibit transcription in E. coli. This inhibition can be relieved by adding lactose or isopropyl-β-D-thiogalactopyranoside (IPTG). lac repressor encoded by lacI
   5995..6013    +  promoter       T3 promoter: promoter for bacteriophage T3 RNA polymerase
   6041..6267    +  promoter       RSV promoter: Rous sarcoma virus enhancer/promoter
   6268..6448    +  LTR            5' LTR (truncated): truncated 5' long terminal repeat (LTR) from HIV-1
   6495..6620    +  misc_feature   HIV-1 Ψ: packaging signal of human immunodeficiency virus type 1
   6604..6967    +  CDS            HIV-1 gag (fragment): gag protein from human immunodeficiency virus 1; gag
   7113..7346    +  misc_feature   RRE: The Rev response element (RRE) of HIV-1 allows for Rev-dependent mRNA export from the nucleus to the cytoplasm.
   7723..7749    +  CDS            Rev (fragment): human immunodeficiency virus 1 (HIV-1) Rev protein; rev; enhances nuclear export of unspliced and incompletely spliced viral mRNAs
   7753..7993    +  promoter       U6 promoter: RNA polymerase III promoter for human U6 snRNA
   8023..8098    +  misc_RNA       gRNA scaffold: guide RNA scaffold for the Streptococcus pyogenes CRISPR/Cas9 system
   8154..8271    +  misc_feature   cPPT/CTS: central polypurine tract and central termination sequence of HIV-1
