[The description below was written by a language model from this plasmid's Addgene catalogue record and pLannotate feature annotations shown in this document.]
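Description:
MAP2K6 gRNA (BRDN0001147036) is a third-generation lentiviral transfer plasmid built on the lentiGuide-Puro backbone. It delivers a single CRISPR guide RNA against human MAP2K6 (also known as MEK6/MKK6), designed against the reference transcript NM_002758.3. In bacteria it is maintained by a high-copy ColE1/pUC-type origin with ampicillin selection through β-lactamase. An f1 origin, an SV40 origin and remnants of the lac region are also annotated in the backbone.

The viral portion begins with an RSV promoter fused to a truncated HIV-1 5' LTR, which drives Tat-independent transcription of the genomic RNA in packaging cells. This is followed by the Ψ packaging signal with a gag fragment and the Rev response element for Rev-dependent nuclear export. A human U6 RNA polymerase III promoter then expresses the MAP2K6-targeting spacer joined to the Streptococcus pyogenes Cas9 guide scaffold. A cPPT/CTS element, which aids nuclear import of the proviral DNA, lies just after the scaffold. Downstream, the EF-1α core promoter with its intron A drives puromycin N-acetyltransferase, allowing selection of transduced mammalian cells. A WPRE enhances transcript expression, and a self-inactivating ΔU3 3' LTR disables LTR promoter activity after integration.

The plasmid does not encode Cas9, so it is meant to be used with a separate Cas9 vector such as lentiCas9-Blast or in cells that already express Cas9. It corresponds to one guide from a human kinome gRNA library and is suited to stable knockout of MAP2K6 in human cells.
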