Addgene plasmid #76041: MAP2K6 gRNA (BRDN0001147036)
Purpose: 3rd generation lentiviral gRNA plasmid targeting human MAP2K6
Depositing lab: John Doench & David Root. Depositing organization: Broad Institute. Publication: Optimized sgRNA design to maximize activity and minimize off-target effects of CRISPR-Cas9. Doench JG, Fusi N, Sullender M, Hegde M, Vaimberg EW, Donovan KF, Smith I, Tothova Z, Wilen C, Orchard R, Virgin HW, Listgarten J, Root DE. Nat Biotechnol. 2016 Jan 18. doi: 10.1038/nbt.3437. PubMed 26780180.
Backbone
  Vector backbone: lentiGuide-Puro
  Backbone manufacturer: Zhang Lab (Addgene plasmid # 52963)
  Vector type: Mammalian Expression, Lentiviral, CRISPR
  Selectable markers: Puromycin
Growth in bacteria
  Bacterial resistance: Ampicillin, 100 μg/mL
  Growth temperature: 37°C
  Growth strain: DH5alpha
  Copy number: High Copy
Gene/Insert
  Gene/Insert name: MAP2K6 (alt names: MAP2K6; NM_002758.3)
  gRNA/shRNA sequence: TAAAGGCCAGACAATTCCAG
  Species: H. sapiens (human)
  Entrez Gene: MAP2K6 (a.k.a. MAPKK6, MEK6, MKK6, PRKMK6, SAPKK-3, SAPKK3)
  Promoter: hU6
  Cloning method: Unknown
  Sequencing primers: 5′ U6-F; 3′ pS2-R
Terms and licenses: Academic/Nonprofit Terms; Industry Terms: Not Available to Industry
Depositor comments: The gRNA was designed to target the following Genbank reference sequence(s): NM_002758.3. Note that this plasmid does NOT contain Cas9. It should be used in conjunction with lentiCas9-Blast (Addgene #52962) or otherwise with cell lines already expressing Cas9. Browse the full kinome gRNA library at http://www.addgene.org/pooled-library/broadgpp-human-kinome/ or visit http://www.broadinstitute.org/rnai/public/ for detailed protocols and information.
How to cite: MAP2K6 gRNA (BRDN0001147036) was a gift from John Doench & David Root (Addgene plasmid # 76041 ; http://n2t.net/addgene:76041 ; RRID:Addgene_76041)
