>Addgene plasmid #76041 | MAP2K6 gRNA (BRDN0001147036) | depositor partial sequence | sequence record 143501 | Target Sequence
TAAAGGCCAGACAATTCCAG
