>Addgene plasmid #76041 | MAP2K6 gRNA (BRDN0001147036) | addgene partial sequence | sequence record 185065 | hU6-F
AGAAAGTAATAATTTCTTGGGTAGTTTGCAGTTTTAAAATTATGTTTTAAAATGGACTATCATATGCTTA
CCGTAACTTGAAAGTATTTCGATTTCTTGGCTTTATATATCTTGTGGAAAGGACGAAACACCGTAAAGGC
CAGACAATTCCAGGTTTTAGAGCTAGAAATAGCAAGTTAAAATAAGGCTAGTCCGTTATCAACTTGAAAA
AGTGGCACCGAGTCGGTGCTTTTTTAAGCTTGGCGTAACTAGATCTTGAGACAAATGGCAGTATTCATCC
ACAATTTTAAAAGAAAAGGGGGGATTGGGGGGTACAGTGCAGGGGAAAGAATAGTAGACATAATAGCAAC
AGACATACAAACTAAAGAATTACAAAAACAAATTACAAAAATTCAAAATTTTCGGGTTTATTACAGGGAC
AGCAGAGATCCACTTTGGCGCCGGCTCGAGGGGGCCCGGGTGCAAAGATGGATAAAGTTTTAAACAGAGA
GGAATCTTTGCAGCTAATGGACCTTCTAGGTCTTGAAAGGAGTGGGAATTGGCTCCGGTGCCCGTCAGTG
GGCAGAGCGC
